>Addgene plasmid #122636 | pASR102 | addgene full sequence | sequence record 239556 | Addgene NGS Result
CAAATAAAACGAAAGGCTCAGTCGAAAGACTGGGCCTTTCGTTTTATCTGTTGTTTGTCGGTGAACGCTC
TCTACTAGAGTCACACTGGCTCACCTTCGGGTGGGCCTTTCTGCGTTTATAGAATTCACTAGTAATTGTG
AGGCGGATAACAATTCTCACTCATTCTACAGTTTATTCTTGACATTGCACTGTCCCCCTGGTATAATAAC
TAATTGTGAGCGCTCACAATTAAGATCTAAATAAATAAGGAGGAAAAATAATGCCGGATCCCTCCAGTAA
CTCGAGAAAAAAAAACCGCGCCCCTGACAGGGCGCGGTTTTTTTTTCGTAATTTATTACTGAACAAGAGG
GCAATCATATCTGGAATAATATGCTTAAAAAGAGAAGGAAAATTGGTGCAAATTCATTTTCAGACTATCT
TCGTGGAAGTATTCATCAAAATAGACAAAAATAAATTTGGATAAATCGAACTCACTATTCAGGAGGCATA
TGAGCAATTCGAAAAAGAAAAGTGTCAAATTGAGCCTATAGGAGTAGAAGTGAAATAGTAAGTCCTGCAT
AGTGGATGAGAGAAAAGTTCTCCTTGAAGTTTTCCTGAACTATCAGTCGCATGTCAAACGATATGTAGGG
TAATGTGAGAGGGGATAGCGAGTAGTTTTTGGTTATTTTATCAAAAAACTTATATTTTATTATACCGAAT
GATAAAATATAATAAAAATGATAGAATAAGGAAAAAACATGAATGTCAAAAAGATAATGTCAATTTTTCA
ATCCTTTTATGTTGATGTCAGTATTGAGGAACTGACTTTGACTTTACCAATCAGTTTTGTAAAAAGGTTT
GAGTATACTCAAATGACTTTTCATAAGGAATCATTTTTATTGATTAAAGAAAAGAGAAGGGGGAGTTTGA
GTTCATTTGTTACTCAGGCTCGCACTATGGGTGAAAAAGCCAATATGGATGTTGTTTTGGTGTTTTCGAA
GTTATCAGACAGTGAAAAAAAGCAATTACTTCAAGCTAGAGTTCCGTTTGTAGACTTTAAGGGAAACCTC
TTCTTCCCTCCATTGGGACTAGTACTCAATGCGAATGATACTGAAGTCCCTAAGGAATTAACACCTAGCG
AACAATTAACGTGGATTGCCTTTTTATTGACAAAAGGTCAAAAAGTAGTAGATGTTGATTTGCTTTCACA
AGTCACTGGACTTCCAAACTCAACAATTTATAGGTGTTTGAGGACTTTTAAAGCTTTATATTGGTTAAAC
AAGCAAAATAAGCTTTACACATATACGGTGTCAAAGAAAGAATTATTCTTAAAATCCGTGTCATGTTGGT
ACCACCCCGTAGAAAAGATCAAAGGATCTTCTTGAGATCCTTTTTTTCTGCGCGTAATCTGCTGCTTGCA
AACAAAAAAACCACCGCTGGTAGCGGTGGTTTGTTTGCCGGATCAAGAGCTACCAACTCTTTTTCCGAAG
GTAACTGGCTTCAGCAGAGCGCAGATACCAAATACTGTCCTTCTAGTGTAGCCGTAGTTAGGCCACCACT
TCAAGAACTCTGTAGCACCGCCTACATACCTCGCTCTGCTAATCCTGTTACCAGTGGCTGCTGCCAGTGG
CGATAAGTCGTGTCTTACCGGGTTGGACTCAAGACGATAGTTACCGGATAAGGCGCAGCGGTCGGGCTGA
ACGGGGGGTTCGTGCACACAGCCCAGCTTGGAGCGAACGACCTACACCGAACTGAGATACCTACAGCGTG
AGCTATGAGAAAGCGCCACGCTTCCCGAAGGGAGAAAGGCGGACAGGTATCCGGTAAGCGGCAGGGTCGG
AACAGGAGAGCGCACGAGGGAGCTTCCAGGGGGAAACGCCTGGTATCTTTATAGTCCTGTCGGGTTTCGC
CACCTCTGACTTGAGCGTCGATTTTTGTGATGCTCGTCAGGGGGGCGGAGCCTATGGAAAAACGCCAGCA
ACGCGGCCTTTTTACGGTTCCTGGCCTTTTGCTGGCCTTTTGCTCACATGTTCTTTCCTGCGTTATCCCG
CGGCCGCCAATAAATTGCTTCCTTGTTTTGTCATAATTTTTTTATTTAAAAAATTATGACAAAAGTGTGC
TATTCTTTTTATGAGAGGTGTATGAATATGATAAATGTATGTGATAAATGTATGTGATGTTGGAAAAAGA
ATAAAAGAACTTAGAATATCTTCAAATCTTACTCAAGATAAGATTGCTGAATATTTGTCTTTATATTTGT
CTTTGAATCAAAGCATGATTGCCAAAATGGAAAAAGGTGAAAGGAATATCACGAATGGATTTAAGTAATA
AAGCTTCAAATCTTAGAAAAAAGTTGGGAGCTGATGGTGAAGCGCCGATAGATATTTTTAAATTGGTACA
AAAGATAGAAAATTTGACGCTGGTATTTTATGGACTCGGAAAGAATATTAGCGGAGTCTGTTATAAAGGA
ACTCAGTTCAGTCTCATTGCAGTCAATTCAGACATGTCATTAGGAAGGTAAAGATTTTCTTTAGCACATG
AACTGTATCATCTTTATTATGATGAGGTGAAGAAGAGTTCAGTCAGTCTTATCTTGATTGGTGAAGGAGA
TGAAACTGAAAGAAAAGCGGATCAGCTTGCTTCTTATTTTTTAATTTTCCCATCTTCACTGTATAGGATG
GTTGAGGAAATCAGAGAAAATGCCAATAGAACTCATCTTGAAGTAGAAGATATTATAAAATTGGGTCAGT
TTTATGGTATCAGTCATAAAGCTATGTTATATAGATTGAGGAATGATGGATACCTTGATGCAGAAGAAAT
TAAAAATATGGATATTAGTGTTATAGAGACAGCTTCAAGATTAGGCTATGATACAAGTTTATATCGTCCT
TTGTCAGAAAGTAAAAAGGAAATGGTATTAGGATAATATATTAATTCAACTGAACAACTTTTAGAAAATA
ACAGAATTTCGCAAGGGAAGTATGAGGAACTGTTACTAGATGCTTTCAGATATGATATTGTATATGGGCT
AGATGAAGAGGGGGGAGTTGTCGTTGAAAAGCTTCTAGCAAAAAACTGGACGGAGTCCCGTCCAGAAAAG
TAAGCACTTGTTATTGCAATAAAATTAGCTTATTATTAGGTGGCGGTACTTGGGTCGATATCAAAGTGCA
TCACTTCTTCCCGTATGCCCAACTTTGTATAGAGAGCCACTGCGGGATCGTCACCGTAATCTGCTTGCAC
GTAGATCACATAAGCACCAAGCGCGTTGGCCTCATGCTTGAGGAGATTGATGAGCGCGGTGGCAATGCCC
TGCCTCCGGTGCTCGCCGGAGACTGCGAGATCATAGATATAGATTTCACTACGCGGCTGCTCAAACTTGG
GCAGAACGTAAGCCGCGAGAGCGCCAACAACCGCTTCTTGGTCGAAGGCAGCAAGCGCGATGAATGTCTT
ACTACGGAGCAAGTTCCCGAGGTAATCGGAGTCCGGCTGATGTTGGGAGTAGGTGGCTACGTCTCCGAAC
TCACGACCGAAAAGATCAAGAGCAGCCCGCATGGATTTGACTTGGTCAGGGCCGAGCCTACATGTGCGAA
TGATGCCCATACTTGAGCCACCTAACTTTGTTTTAGGGCGACTGCCCTGCTGCGTAACATCGTTGCTGCT
GCGTAACATTAATTTTCCTCCTACATGATTTCACCTCGTTGATTATGTTCATATAAAGTTTATATTGATA
CTCAATTTACTTACCCTAGATTGGACATATACTTAAATTACTGTTCAATAAAGCTGACCGTTAGCGTTTA
AGTACATCCTTTCACAATTTGTCTACAGAACAGTACTGGCTATTATATCAGCCTTCTTATTCAATGTCAA
GAATAAACTGTTCTATGTAAACCTATTCATTGTTTTGCATGCGGCAAAGCACTCAAAAGTTTACCTTATG
GGTGCTTTTTTCGTGCTTTTTTGAAAAGACAAAAAAAAGAACCTTGCCAAGCAAGATTCTTTTGATAGGG
TGGTCTCCGATCGTGTACTGCAGAAAACTAGTCGCAAAAAACCCCGCTTCGGCGGGGTTTTTTCGCTCTA
GACGGTGATCAACACGCTAGCCAGGCAT
Features (pLannotate 1.2.2; 5 found; start..end, strand, type, name):
      1..72      +  terminator     rrnB T1 terminator: transcription terminator T1 from the E. coli rrnB gene
     88..115     +  terminator     T7Te terminator: phage T7 early transcription terminator
    212..231     +  protein_bind   lac operator (symmetric): The lac repressor binds to the lac operator to inhibit transcription in E. coli. This inhibition can be relieved by adding lactose or isopropyl-β-D-thiogalactopyranoside (IPTG). The symmetric lac operator was optimized for tight binding of lac repressor. lac repressor encoded by lacI
   1362..1950    +  rep_origin     ori: high-copy-number ColE1/pMB1/pBR322/pUC origin of replication
   3116..3649    -  CDS            GmR: gentamycin acetyltransferase; aacC1; confers resistance to gentamycin
