[The description below was written by a language model from this plasmid's Addgene catalogue record and pLannotate feature annotations shown in this document.]
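Description:
pASR102 is an empty-backbone chromosomal integration vector for Streptococcus pneumoniae, built on the pPEPZ-Plac backbone and classed as a bacterial expression and synthetic biology plasmid. It differs from its parent in that the original spectinomycin marker has been replaced with a gentamicin marker. The feature table shows this as a GmR (aacC1, gentamicin acetyltransferase) coding sequence on the reverse strand, and the record indicates that the same marker is used for selection in both E. coli and S. pneumoniae. The plasmid is maintained in E. coli through a high-copy ColE1/pUC-type origin. No pneumococcal replicon is annotated, which fits its role as an integration vector rather than a replicating one.

The expression module is an IPTG-inducible Plac system. The annotation picks up a symmetric lac operator, the tight-binding site where lac repressor blocks transcription until IPTG relieves it, but the promoter itself is not called as a separate feature and no lacI gene is annotated on the plasmid. The rrnB T1 and phage T7Te terminators lie just upstream of the operator, where they would be expected to insulate the inducible cassette from read-through transcription. The vector is described as BglFusion compatible, meaning genes or parts can be inserted using that standardised assembly format; no insert is present.

The homology regions that direct integration at the pPEPZ locus are not annotated, and large stretches of the sequence carry no feature calls. The sequenced record is 4,088 nt, whereas the listed size of the parental backbone is 4,314 bp. The vector is typically used to place a gene of interest under IPTG control at a defined chromosomal site in pneumococcus, with a marker that offers an alternative to the spectinomycin selection of the parent vector.
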