Addgene plasmid #122636: pASR102
Purpose: (Empty Backbone) BglFusion compatible IPTG inducible integration vector for Streptococcus pneumoniae (pPEPZ Backbone)
Depositing lab: Jan-Willem Veening. Depositing organization: Universite de Lausanne (UNIL). Publication: Three New Integration Vectors and Fluorescent Proteins for Use in the Opportunistic Human Pathogen Streptococcus pneumoniae. Keller LE, Rueff AS, Kurushima J, Veening JW. Genes (Basel). 2019 May 22;10(5). pii: genes10050394. doi: 10.3390/genes10050394. PubMed 31121970.
Backbone
  Vector backbone: pPEPZ-Plac
  Backbone manufacturer: Jan-Willem Veening
  Backbone size (bp): 4314
  Modifications to backbone: Replacement of spectinomycin marker with gentamycin marker
  Vector type: Bacterial Expression, Synthetic Biology
Growth in bacteria
  Bacterial resistance: Gentamicin, 10 μg/mL
  Growth temperature: 37°C
  Growth strain: DH5alpha
  Growth instructions: Gentamycin marker for selection in E. coli (20 ug/ml) and S. pneumoniae (80 ug/ml)
  Copy number: High Copy
Terms and licenses: Academic/Nonprofit Terms; Industry Terms: Not Available to Industry
How to cite: pASR102 was a gift from Jan-Willem Veening (Addgene plasmid # 122636 ; http://n2t.net/addgene:122636 ; RRID:Addgene_122636)
